>Addgene plasmid #173326 | RVD-CT7 | addgene full sequence | sequence record 355444 | Addgene NGS Result
TAATACGACTCACTATAGGGGATATTTTATTTTCTCCCAATCAGGCTTGATCCCCAGTAAGTCAAAAAAT
AGCTCGACATACTGTTCTTCCCCGATCAAGGGTTGGTTTGCGCATTCACAGTTCTCCGCAAGAATTGATT
GGCTCCAATTCTTGGAGTGGTGAATCCGTTAGCGAGGTGCCGCCGGCTTCCATTCAGGTCGAGGTGGCCC
GGCTCCATGCACCGCGACGCAACGCGGGGAGGCAGACAAGGTATAGGGCGGCGCCTACAATCCATGCCAA
CCCGTTCCATGTGCTCGCCGAGGCGGCATAAATCGCCGTGACGATCAGCGGTCCAATGATCGAAGTTAGG
CTGGTAAGAGCCGCGAGCGATCCTTGAAGCTGTCCCTGATGGTCGTCATCTACCTGCCTGGACAGCATGG
CCTGCAACGCGGGCATCCCGATGCCGCCGGAAGCGAGAAGAATCATAATGGGGAAGGCCATCCAGCCTCG
CGTCGCGAACGCCAGCAAGACGTAGCCCAGCGCGTCGGCCGCCATGCCGGCGATAATGGCCTGCTTCTCG
CCGAAACGTTTGGTGGCGGGACCAGTGACGAAGGCTTGAGCGAGGGCGTGCAAGATTCCGAATACCGCAA
GCGACAGGCCGATCATCGTCGCGCTCCAGCGAAAGCGGTCCTCGCCGAAAATGACCCAGAGCGCTGCCGG
CACCTGTCCTACGAGTTGCATGATAAAGAAGACAGTCATAAGTGCGGCGACGATAGTCATGCCCCGCGCC
CACCGGAAGGAGCTGACTGGGTTGAAGGCTCTCAAGGGCATGGGTCGGCGCTCTCCCTTATGCGACTCCT
GCATTAGGAAGCAGCCCAGTAGTAGGTTGAGGCCGTTGAGCACCGCCGCCGCAAGGAATGGTGCATGTAA
GGAGATGGCGCCCAACAGTCCCCCGGCCACGGGGCCTGCCACCATACCCACGCCGAAACAAGCGCTCATG
AGCCCGAAGTGGCGAGCCCGATCTTCCCCATCGGTGATGTCGGCGATATAGGCGCCAGCAACCGCACCTG
TGGCGCCGGTGATGCCGGCCACGATGCGTCCGGCGTAGAGAATCCACAGGACGGGTGTGGTCGCCATGAT
CGCGTAGTCGATAGTGGCTCCAAGTAGCGAAGCGAGCAGGACTGGGCGGCGGCCAAAGCGGTCGGACAGT
GCTCCGAGAACGGGTGCGCATAGAAATTGCATCAACGCATATAGCGCTAGCAGCACGCCATAGTGACTGG
CGATGCTGTCGGAATGGACGATATCCCGCAAGAGGCCCGGCAGTACCGGCATAACCAAGCCTATGCCTAC
AGCATCCAGGGTGACGGTGCCGAGGATGACGATGAGCGCATTGTTAGATTTCATACACGGTGCCTGACTG
CGTTAGCAATTTAACTGTGATAAACTACCGCATTAAAGCTAATCGATGATAAGCTGTCAAACATGAGAAT
TAATTCATGTTCTTTCCTGCGTTATCCCCTGATTCTGTGGATAACGCAGGAAAGAACATGTGAGCAAAAG
GCCAGCAAAAGGCCAGGAACCGTAAAAAGGCCGCGTTGCTGGCGTTTTTCCATAGGCTCCGCCCCCCTGA
CGAGCATCACAAAAATCGACGCTCAAGTCAGAGGTGGCGAAACCCGACAGGACTATAAAGATACCAGGCG
TTTCCCCCTGGAAGCTCCCTCGTGCGCTCTCCTGTTCCGACCCTGCCGCTTACCGGATACCTGTCCGCCT
TTCTCCCTTCGGGAAGCGTGGCGCTTTCTCATAGCTCACGCTGTAGGTATCTCAGTTCGGTGTAGGTCGT
TCGCTCCAAGCTGGGCTGTGTGCACGAACCCCCCGTTCAGCCCGACCGCTGCGCCTTATCCGGTAACTAT
CGTCTTGAGTCCAACCCGGTAAGACACGACTTATCGCCACTGGCAGCAGCCACTGGTAACAGGATTAGCA
GAGCGAGGTATGTAGGCGGTGCTACAGAGTTCTTGAAGTGGTGGCCTAACTACGGCTACACTAGAAGAAC
AGTATTTGGTATCTGCGCTCTGCTGAAGCCAGTTACCTTCGGAAAAAGAGTTGGTAGCTCTTGATCCGGC
AAACAAACCACCGCTGGTAGCGGTGGTTTTTTTGTTTGCAAGCAGCAGATTACGCGCAGAAAAAAAGGAT
CTCAAGAAGATCCTTTGATCTTTTCTACGGGGTCTGACGCTCAGTGGAACGACGCGTAACTCACGTTAAG
GGATTTTGGTCATGGGTGGCTCGACCAGATATGGTCTCAACTTGCAATCGCTACAACTTGCTCGGGCGTC
AGGCCGTGGGCTTGACAGAGAACTGGTAGAAGGCGCTGAACAGTCTCAAGAGCCTGTTTGCCACCCCCAT
TACTAGCAATCGCTACAACTTGCGCTGGGGTTAGTCCGTGGGCTTGACAGAGAACTGGTAGAAGGCGTTG
GACGGTTTCAAGAGCCTGTTTGCCACCGTCATGACTGGCTCGAGACCAGCTTTGGTCTAGAGGAGGCATG
ATGATATATTTTTATCTTGTGCAATGTAACATCAGAGATTTTGAGACACGGGCCAGAGCTGCCAGGAAAC
AGCTATGACCATG
Features (pLannotate 1.2.2; 6 found; start..end, strand, type, name):
      1..19      +  promoter       T7 promoter: promoter for bacteriophage T7 RNA polymerase
     22..96      -  CDS            KanR (fragment): aminoglycoside phosphotransferase; aphA-3; confers resistance to kanamycin
    194..1384    -  CDS            TcR: tetracycline efflux protein; tet; confers resistance to tetracycline
   1432..1460    -  promoter       tet promoter: E. coli promoter for tetracycline efflux protein gene
   1476..1515    +  rep_origin     RSF ori (fragment): Plasmids containing the RSF 1030 origin of replication can be propagated in E. coli cells that contain additional plasmids with compatible origins.
   1587..2175    -  rep_origin     ori: high-copy-number ColE1/pMB1/pBR322/pUC origin of replication
