[The description below was written by a language model from this plasmid's Addgene catalogue record and pLannotate feature annotations shown in this document.]
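Description:
RVD-CT7 is a small (about 2.6 kb) bacterial module plasmid from a library designed for one-step assembly of custom TALE repeat arrays, such as those used to build DdCBE mitochondrial base editors or other TALE-based proteins. It is built on a "TetR T vector", a minimal TA-cloning backbone. The synthetic insert was placed at the TA site of this backbone. The record lists the vector type as unspecified, and the construct appears to serve purely as an E. coli-propagated parts donor rather than an expression vector.

The insert is a dimer of two TALE repeat units carrying the repeat-variable diresidues HD and NG, which in the standard TALE code recognise cytosine and thymine respectively; hence the "CT" in the name. The "7" denotes that the module is designated for position 7 in the ordered array, so that dimers for successive positions can be joined in a defined order to spell out a chosen DNA target. The record does not state the flanking enzyme sites or overhangs that direct this assembly, and the automated feature table does not annotate the RVD insert itself, which presumably lies in the unannotated region of the sequence.

The annotated features are all backbone elements. They comprise a tetracycline efflux gene (TcR) driven by its native tet promoter for selection and a high-copy ColE1/pUC-type origin of replication. A T7 promoter is also annotated, along with short residual fragments of a kanamycin resistance gene and an RSF origin, which are likely non-functional cloning remnants. Tetracycline selection may let the modules be counter-selected against a destination vector carrying a different marker, although the record does not say so.
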