Addgene plasmid #173326: RVD-CT7
Purpose: One-step assembly of custom RVD arrays to construct DdCBE, TALE, etc.
Depositing lab: Bin Shen. Depositing organization: Nanjing Medical University. Publication: Precision modeling of mitochondrial diseases in zebrafish via DdCBE-mediated mtDNA base editing. Guo J, Zhang X, Chen X, Sun H, Dai Y, Wang J, Qian X, Tan L, Lou X, Shen B. Cell Discov. 2021 Sep 3;7(1):78. doi: 10.1038/s41421-021-00307-9. PubMed 34480028.
Backbone
  Vector backbone: TetR T vector
  Vector type: Unspecified
Growth in bacteria
  Bacterial resistance: Tetracycline, 10 μg/mL
  Growth temperature: 37°C
  Growth strain: DH5alpha
  Copy number: High Copy
Gene/Insert
  Gene/Insert name: HD-NG dimer RVD at Position7
  Species: Synthetic
  Mutation: no
  Cloning method: Restriction Enzyme; 5′ cloning site Unknown (unknown if destroyed)
Terms and licenses: Academic/Nonprofit Terms; Industry Terms: Not Available to Industry
Depositor comments: RVD is inserted into TA site of TetR T vector
How to cite: RVD-CT7 was a gift from Bin Shen (Addgene plasmid # 173326 ; http://n2t.net/addgene:173326 ; RRID:Addgene_173326)
