>Addgene plasmid #173326 | RVD-CT7 | depositor partial sequence | sequence record 336281 | RVD flanked by two Bsa I sites
GGTCTCGAGCCAGTCATGACGGTGGCAAACAGGCTCTTGAAACCGTCCAACGCCTTCTACCAGTTCTCTG
TCAAGCCCACGGACTAACCCCAGCGCAAGTTGTAGCGATTGCTAGTAATGGGGGTGGCAAACAGGCTCTT
GAGACTGTTCAGCGCCTTCTACCAGTTCTCTGTCAAGCCCACGGCCTGACGCCCGAGCAAGTTGTAGCGA
TTGCAAGTTGAGACC
